>Addgene plasmid #125680 | pPPAT-11AA-2XStrep | addgene full sequence | sequence record 245695 | Addgene NGS Result
TCAATATTGGCCATTAGCCATATTATTCATTGGTTATATAGCATAAATCAATATTGGCTATTGGCCATTG
CATACGTTGTATCTATATCATAATATGTACATTTATATTGGCTCATGTCCAATATGACCGCCATGTTGGC
ATTGATTATTGACTAGTTATTAATAGTAATCAATTACGGGGTCATTAGTTCATAGCCCATATATGGAGTT
CCGCGTTACATAACTTACGGTAAATGGCCCGCCTGGCTGACCGCCCAACGACCCCCGCCCATTGACGTCA
ATAATGACGTATGTTCCCATAGTAACGCCAATAGGGACTTTCCATTGACGTCAATGGGTGGAGTATTTAC
GGTAAACTGCCCACTTGGCAGTACATCAAGTGTATCATATGCCAAGTCCGCCCCCTATTGACGTCAATGA
CGGTAAATGGCCCGCCTGGCATTATGCCCAGTACATGACCTTACGGGACTTTCCTACTTGGCAGTACATC
TACGTATTAGTCATCGCTATTACCATGGTGATGCGGTTTTGGCAGTACACCAATGGGCGTGGATAGCGGT
TTGACTCACGGGGATTTCCAAGTCTCCACCCCATTGACGTCAATGGGAGTTTGTTTTGGCACCAAAATCA
ACGGGACTTTCCAAAATGTCGTAACAACTGCGATCGCCCGCCCCGTTGACGCAAATGGGCGGTAGGCGTG
TACGGTGGGAGGTCTATATAAGCAGAGCTCGTTTAGTGAACCGTCAGATCACTAGAAGCTTTATTGCGGT
AGTTTATCACAGTTAAATTGCTAACGCAGTCAGTGCTTCTGACACAACAGTCTCGAACTTAAGCTGCAGT
GACTCTCTTAAGGTAGCCTTGCAGAAGTTGGTCGTGAGGCACTGGGCAGGTAAGTATCAAGGTTACAAGA
CAGGTTTAAGGAGACCAATAGAAACTGGGCTTGTCGAGACAGAGAAGACTCTTGCGTTTCTGATAGGCAC
CTATTGGTCTTACTGACATCCACTTTGCCTTTCTCTCCACAGGTGTCCACTCCCAGTTCAATTACAGCTC
TTAAGGCTAGAGTACTTAATACGACTCACTATAGGCTAGCCTCGAGATGTGTGGCGTGTTCGGGTGCATC
GCCTCAGGAGAGTGGCCCACGCAGCTGGATGTACCGCATGTGATCACTCTGGGACTCGTGGGGCTGCAGC
ACCGGGGTCAGGAGAGTGCTGGTATTGTGACTAGTGATGGGAGTTCCGTGCCAACATTCAAATCACACAA
GGGAATGGGTCTTGTAAATCACGTCTTTACTGAAGACAATTTGAAAAAATTATATGTTTCAAATCTTGGA
ATTGGACACACCAGGTATGCCACCACAGGAAAATGTGAACTAGAAAATTGTCAGCCCTTCGTTGTTGAAA
CACTTCATGGGAAGATAGCTGTGGCACATAATGGCGAATTGGTAAATGCTGCTCGATTAAGGAAAAAGCT
TCTGCGTCATGGTATTGGTCTGTCTACAAGTTCTGATAGTGAAATGATTACCCAGTTACTGGCGTATACC
CCTCCTCAGGAACAAGATGACACCCCAGACTGGGTAGCCAGGATTAAAAACTTGATGAAGGAAGCACCCA
CAGCATACTCCCTGCTTATAATGCACAGAGATGTTATTTATGCAGTACGAGATCCTTATGGAAATCGTCC
CTTATGCATTGGTCGTCTTATTCCAGTGTCTGATATAAATGACAAAGAGAAAAAAACATCAGAAACAGAA
GGATGGGTGGTGTCTTCAGAATCTTGTAGCTTCTTATCTATTGGTGCAAGATATTACCGTGAAGTCTTGC
CTGGAGAAATTGTGGAAATATCCAGACACAATGTCCAAACTCTTGATATTATATCAAGGTCTGAAGGAAA
CCCAGTGGCTTTTTGTATCTTTGAATATGTTTATTTTGCAAGACCAGACAGTATGTTCGAAGACCAAATG
GTTTATACAGTAAGATACCGTTGTGGCCAGCAGCTAGCGATTGAAGCACCTGTGGATGCAGATTTGGTTA
GCACTGTTCCAGAATCTGCTACGCCTGCTGCTCTTGCTTACGCAGGAAAGTGTGGACTTCCATATGTGGA
GGTGCTGTGTAAAAACCGGTATGTAGGGAGAACCTTCATTCAGCCAAACATGAGGTTAAGACAACTTGGT
GTTGCAAAAAAATTTGGAGTATTGTCAGACAACTTTAAAGGCAAAAGAATTGTTCTTGTAGATGATTCAA
TTGTCAGAGGCAATACCATCTCACCTATAATAAAACTGCTCAAAGAATCTGGTGCAAAAGAGGTACACAT
TCGAGTAGCTTCACCACCAATTAAATATCCATGCTTCATGGGAATAAACATTCCTACAAAAGAAGAGCTC
ATTGCCAATAAACCAGAATTTGATCACCTTGCAGAATATCTAGGAGCAAACAGTGTTGTGTATCTGTCAG
TAGAAGGACTGGTTTCATCTGTACAAGAAGGGATAAAGTTTAAAAAACAGAAAGAGAAAAAGCACGATAT
TATGATCCAAGAAAATGGAAATGGTCTGGAATGTTTTGAAAAGAGTGGTCATTGTACAGCTTGTCTCACT
GGAAAATATCCTGTAGAATTAGAATGGATACCCGGGAGCGCTTGGAGCCACCCGCAGTTCGAAAAAGGTG
GAGGTTCTGGCGGTGGATCGGGAGGTTCAGCGTGGAGCCACCCGCAGTTCGAGAAATAAAGCGCGGCCGC
TTCCCTTTAGTGAGGGTTAATGCTTCGAGCAGACATGATAAGATACATTGATGAGTTTGGACAAACCACA
ACTAGAATGCAGTGAAAAAAATGCTTTATTTGTGAAATTTGTGATGCTATTGCTTTATTTGTAACCATTA
TAAGCTGCAATAAACAAGTTAACAACAACAATTGCATTCATTTTATGTTTCAGGTTCAGGGGGAGATGTG
GGAGGTTTTTTAAAGCAAGTAAAACCTCTACAAATGTGGTAAAATCCGATAAGGATCGATCCGGGCTGGC
GTAATAGCGAAGAGGCCCGCACCGATCGCCCTTCCCAACAGTTGCGCAGCCTGAATGGCGAATGG
[124 nt withheld, positions 3076-3199]
C
[91 nt withheld, positions 3201-3291]
A
[49 nt withheld, positions 3293-3341]
CCTTTGACGTTGGAGTCCACGTTCTTT
[37 nt withheld, positions 3369-3405]
ACCCTATCTCGGTCTATTCTTTTGATTTATAAGGGATTTTGCCGATTTCGGCCTATTGGTTAAAAAATGA
GCTGATTTAACAAAAATTTAACGCGAATTTTAACAAAATATTAACGCTTACAATTTCCTGATGCGGTATT
TTCTCCTTACGCATCTGTGCGGTATTTCACACCGCATACGCGGATCTGCGCAGCACCATGGCCTGAAATA
ACCTCTGAAAGAGGAACTTGGTTAGGTACCTTCTGAGGCGGAAAGAACCAGCTGTGGAATGTGTGTCAGT
TAGGGTGTGGAAAGTCCCCAGGCTCCCCAGCAGGCAGAAGTATGCAAAGCATGCATCTCAATTAGTCAGC
AACCAGGTGTGGAAAGTCCCCAGGCTCCCCAGCAGGCAGAAGTATGCAAAGCATGCATCTCAATTAGTCA
GCAACCATAGTCCCGCCCCTAACTCCGCCCATCCCGCCCCTAACTCCGCCCAGTTCCGCCCATTCTCCGC
CCCATGGCTGACTAATTTTTTTTATTTATGCAGAGGCCGAGGCCGCCTCGGCCTCTGAGCTATTCCAGAA
GTAGTGAGGAGGCTTTTTTGGAGGCCTAGGCTTTTGCAAAAAGCTTGATTCTTCTGACACAACAGTCTCG
AACTTAAGGCTAGAGCCACCATGATTGAACAAGATGGATTGCACGCAGGTTCTCCGGCCGCTTGGGTGGA
GAGGCTATTCGGCTATGACTGGGCACAACAGACAATCGGCTGCTCTGATGCCGCCGTGTTCCGGCTGTCA
GCGCAGGGGCGCCCGGTTCTTTTTGTCAAGACCGACCTGTCCGGTGCCCTGAATGAACTGCAGGACGAGG
CAGCGCGGCTATCGTGGCTGGCCACGACGGGCGTTCCTTGCGCAGCTGTGCTCGACGTTGTCACTGAAGC
GGGAAGGGACTGGCTGCTATTGGGCGAAGTGCCGGGGCAGGATCTCCTGTCATCTCACCTTGCTCCTGCC
GAGAAAGTATCCATCATGGCTGATGCAATGCGGCGGCTGCATACGCTTGATCCGGCTACCTGCCCATTCG
ACCACCAAGCGAAACATCGCATCGAGCGAGCACGTACTCGGATGGAAGCCGGTCTTGTCGATCAGGATGA
TCTGGACGAAGAGCATCAGGGGCTCGCGCCAGCCGAACTGTTCGCCAGGCTCAAGGCGCGCATGCCCGAC
GGCGAGGATCTCGTCGTGACCCATGGCGATGCCTGCTTGCCGAATATCATGGTGGAAAATGGCCGCTTTT
CTGGATTCATCGACTGTGGCCGGCTGGGTGTGGCGGACCGCTATCAGGACATAGCGTTGGCTACCCGTGA
TATTGCTGAAGAGCTTGGCGGCGAATGGGCTGACCGCTTCCTCGTGCTTTACGGTATCGCCGCTCCCGAT
TCGCAGCGCATCGCCTTCTATCGCCTTCTTGACGAGTTCTTCTGAGCGGGACTCTGGGGTTCGAAATGAC
CGACCAAGCGACGCCCAACCTGCCATCACGATGGCCGCAATAAAATATCTTTATTTTCATTACATCTGTG
TGTTGGTTTTTTGTGTGAATCGATAGCGATAAGGATCCGCGTATGGTGCACTCTCAGTACAATCTGCTCT
GATGCCGCATAGTTAAGCCAGCCCCGACACCCGCCAACACCCGCTGACGCGCCCTGACGGGCTTGTCTGC
TCCCGGCATCCGCTTACAGACAAGCTGTGACCGTCTCCGGGAGCTGCATGTGTCAGAGGTTTTCACCGTC
ATCACCGAAACGCGCGAGACGAAAGGGCCTCGTGATACGCCTATTTTTATAGGTTAATGTCATGATAATA
ATGGTTTCTTAGACGTCAGGTGGCACTTTTCGGGGAAATGTGCGCGGAACCCCTATTTGTTTATTTTTCT
AAATACATTCAAATATGTATCCGCTCATGAGACAATAACCCTGATAAATGCTTCAATAATATTGAAAAAG
GAAGAGTATGAGTATTCAACATTTCCGTGTCGCCCTTATTCCCTTTTTTGCGGCATTTTGCCTTCCTGTT
TTTGCTCACCCAGAAACGCTGGTGAAAGTAAAAGATGCTGAAGATCAGTTGGGTGCACGAGTGGGTTACA
TCGAACTGGATCTCAACAGCGGTAAGATCCTTGAGAGTTTTCGCCCCGAAGAACGTTTTCCAATGATGAG
CACTTTTAAAGTTCTGCTATGTGGCGCGGTATTATCCCGTATTGACGCCGGGCAAGAGCAACTCGGTCGC
CGCATACACTATTCTCAGAATGACTTGGTTGAGTACTCACCAGTCACAGAAAAGCATCTTACGGATGGCA
TGACAGTAAGAGAATTATGCAGTGCTGCCATAACCATGAGTGATAACACTGCGGCCAACTTACTTCTGAC
AACGATCGGAGGACCGAAGGAGCTAACCGCTTTTTTGCACAACATGGGGGATCATGTAACTCGCCTTGAT
CGTTGGGAACCGGAGCTGAATGAAGCCATACCAAACGACGAGCGTGACACCACGATGCCTGTAGCAATGG
CAACAACGTTGCGCAAACTATTAACTGGCGAACTACTTACTCTAGCTTCCCGGCAACAATTAATAGACTG
GATGGAGGCGGATAAAGTTGCAGGACCACTTCTGCGCTCGGCCCTTCCGGCTGGCTGGTTTATTGCTGAT
AAATCTGGAGCCGGTGAGCGTGGGTCTCGCGGTATCATTGCAGCACTGGGGCCAGATGGTAAGCCCTCCC
GTATCGTAGTTATCTACACGACGGGGAGTCAGGCAACTATGGATGAACGAAATAGACAGATCGCTGAGAT
AGGTGCCTCACTGATTAAGCATTGGTAACTGTCAGACCAAGTTTACTCATATATACTTTAGATTGATTTA
AAACTTCATTTTTAATTTAAAAGGATCTAGGTGAAGATCCTTTTTGATAATCTCATGACCAAAATCCCTT
AACGTGAGTTTTCGTTCCACTGAGCGTCAGACCCCGTAGAAAAGATCAAAGGATCTTCTTGAGATCCTTT
TTTTCTGCGCGTAATCTGCTGCTTGCAAACAAAAAAACCACCGCTACCAGCGGTGGTTTGTTTGCCGGAT
CAAGAGCTACCAACTCTTTTTCCGAAGGTAACTGGCTTCAGCAGAGCGCAGATACCAAATACTGTTCTTC
TAGTGTAGCCGTAGTTAGGCCACCACTTCAAGAACTCTGTAGCACCGCCTACATACCTCGCTCTGCTAAT
CCTGTTACCAGTGGCTGCTGCCAGTGGCGATAAGTCGTGTCTTACCGGGTTGGACTCAAGACGATAGTTA
CCGGATAAGGCGCAGCGGTCGGGCTGAACGGGGGGTTCGTGCACACAGCCCAGCTTGGAGCGAACGACCT
ACACCGAACTGAGATACCTACAGCGTGAGCTATGAGAAAGCGCCACGCTTCCCGAAGGGAGAAAGGCGGA
CAGGTATCCGGTAAGCGGCAGGGTCGGAACAGGAGAGCGCACGAGGGAGCTTCCAGGGGGAAACGCCTGG
TATCTTTATAGTCCTGTCGGGTTTCGCCACCTCTGACTTGAGCGTCGATTTTTGTGATGCTCGTCAGGGG
GGCGGAGCCTATGGAAAAACGCCAGCAACGCGGCCTTTTTACGGTTCCTGGCCTTTTGCTGGCCTTTTGC
TCACATGGCTCGACAGATCT
Features (pLannotate 1.2.2; 20 found; start..end, strand, type, name):
    140..517     +  enhancer       CMV enhancer: human cytomegalovirus immediate early enhancer
    518..729     +  promoter       CMV promoter: human cytomegalovirus (CMV) immediate early promoter
    890..1022    +  intron         chimeric intron: chimera between introns from human β-globin and immunoglobulin heavy chain genes
   1067..1085    +  promoter       T7 promoter: promoter for bacteriophage T7 RNA polymerase
   1094..2617    +  CDS            PPAT: PUR1_HUMAN - Also known as GPAT. Experimental evidence at protein level: Swiss-Prot protein existence level 1. From Homo sapiens (Human).
   2627..2716    +  CDS            Twin-Strep-tag: two Strep-Tag®II moieties connected by a linker for enhanced binding to Strep-Tactin®, an engineered form of streptavidin (Schmidt et al., 2013)
   2734..2751    -  promoter       T3 promoter (fragment): promoter for bacteriophage T3 RNA polymerase
   2769..2890    -  polyA_signal   SV40 poly(A) signal: SV40 polyadenylation signal
   2913..2981    -  CDS            large T antigen (fragment): large T antigen from SV40 (simian virus 40)
   3005..3072    +  CDS            lacZα (fragment): LacZα fragment of β-galactosidase; lacZ fragment
   3076..3504    +  rep_origin     f1 ori (sequence partly withheld): f1 bacteriophage origin of replication; arrow indicates direction of (+) strand synthesis
   3532..3583    -  misc_feature   bom (fragment): basis of mobility region from pBR322
   3648..4005    +  promoter       SV40 promoter: SV40 enhancer and early promoter
   4056..4847    +  CDS            neo: KKA2_KLEPN - Also known as kan, nptII. Experimental evidence at protein level: Swiss-Prot protein existence level 1. Resistance to kanamycin, neomycin, paromomycin, ribostamycin, butirosin and gentamicin B. From Klebsiella pneumoniae.
   4914..4962    +  polyA_signal   poly(A) signal: synthetic polyadenylation signal
   4982..5036    -  misc_feature   bom (fragment): basis of mobility region from pBR322
   5138..5173    -  CDS            rop (fragment): Rop protein, which maintains plasmids at low copy number; rop
   5268..5372    +  promoter       AmpR promoter: bla
   5373..6233    +  CDS            AmpR: β-lactamase; bla; confers resistance to ampicillin, carbenicillin, and related antibiotics
   6404..6992    +  rep_origin     ori: high-copy-number ColE1/pMB1/pBR322/pUC origin of replication
