[The description below was written by a language model from this plasmid's Addgene catalogue record and pLannotate feature annotations shown in this document.]
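Description:
pPPAT-11AA-2XStrep is a 7,065 bp mammalian expression plasmid built on the pCI-neo backbone, which was modified by adding a 2X Strep-tag II coding sequence at the end of the multiple cloning site. It is propagated in E. coli through a high-copy ColE1/pUC-type origin with ampicillin selection from the β-lactamase gene. An f1 origin is also present, which allows single-stranded DNA production. For selection in mammalian cells, a separate cassette places the neomycin phosphotransferase gene under the SV40 enhancer/early promoter, followed by a synthetic polyadenylation signal, so that stable transfectants can be selected with G418.

The payload is human PPAT (phosphoribosyl pyrophosphate amidotransferase, also called GPAT, ATASE or PRAT), an enzyme of de novo purine biosynthesis, with its first eleven residues removed. The roughly 1.5 kb insert was cloned between XhoI and KpnI sites, both of which are retained. It reads in frame into the backbone-encoded Twin-Strep-tag, giving a C-terminally tagged protein that binds Strep-Tactin resin with high affinity. Transcription is driven by the CMV immediate early enhancer and promoter. A chimeric β-globin/immunoglobulin intron upstream of the coding sequence is a standard pCI feature intended to improve mRNA processing and expression, and an SV40 late-type polyadenylation signal terminates the transcript. A T7 promoter just upstream of the insert could support in vitro transcription, and a T3 promoter fragment lies downstream.

The plasmid is intended for expressing truncated PPAT in mammalian cells and recovering it by affinity purification. This fits the associated study, which mapped post-translational modifications of purine biosynthetic enzymes.
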