Addgene plasmid #125680: pPPAT-11AA-2XStrep
Purpose: expresses human PPAT protein, with first 11 residues removed, with a C-terminal 2XStrep affinity tag
Depositing lab: Stephen Benkovic. Depositing organization: Pennsylvania State University. Publication: Mapping Post-Translational Modifications of de Novo Purine Biosynthetic Enzymes: Implications for Pathway Regulation. Liu C, Knudsen GM, Pedley AM, He J, Johnson JL, Yaron TM, Cantley LC, Benkovic SJ. J Proteome Res. 2019 May 3;18(5):2078-2087. doi: 10.1021/acs.jproteome.8b00969. Epub 2019 Apr 18. PubMed 30964683.
Backbone
  Vector backbone: pCI-neo
  Backbone manufacturer: Clontech
  Backbone size w/o insert (bp): 5472
  Total vector size (bp): 7065
  Modifications to backbone: addition of 2X Strep-tag II by restriction cloning at the end of the MCS
  Vector type: Mammalian Expression
  Selectable markers: Neomycin (select with G418)
Growth in bacteria
  Bacterial resistance: Ampicillin, 100 μg/mL
  Growth temperature: 37°C
  Growth strain: DH5alpha
  Copy number: Unknown
Gene/Insert
  Gene/Insert name: PPAT (alt name: phosphoribosyl pyrophosphate amidotransferase)
  Species: H. sapiens (human)
  Insert size (bp): 1521
  Mutation: the first eleven residues have been removed
  Entrez Gene: PPAT (a.k.a. ATASE, GPAT, PRAT)
  Promoter: CMV
  Tag / fusion protein: 2X Strep-Tag II (C terminal on backbone)
  Cloning method: Restriction Enzyme; 5′ cloning site XhoI (not destroyed); 3′ cloning site KpnI (not destroyed)
  Sequencing primers: 5′ GAC ATC CAC TTT GCC TTT CT
Terms and licenses: Academic/Nonprofit Terms; Industry Terms: Not Available to Industry
How to cite: pPPAT-11AA-2XStrep was a gift from Stephen Benkovic (Addgene plasmid # 125680 ; http://n2t.net/addgene:125680 ; RRID:Addgene_125680)
